Addgene plasmid #230450: AiP13031 - pAAV-AiE0464m_3xC1-minBG-SYFP2-WPRE3-BGHpA (Alias: CN3031)
Purpose: AiE0464m_3xC1 is an enhancer sequence, designed to drive AAV-mediated transgene expression in specific populations of brain cells
Depositing lab: Allen Institute for Brain Science & Jonathan Ting. Depositing organization: Allen Institute. Publication: A suite of enhancer AAVs and transgenic mouse lines for genetic access to cortical cell types. Ben-Simon Y, Hooper M, Narayan S, Daigle TL, Dwivedi D, Way SW, Oster A, Stafford DA, Mich JK, Taormina MJ, Martinez RA, Opitz-Araya X, Roth JR, Alexander JR, Allen S, Amster A, Arbuckle J, Ayala A, Baker PM, Bakken TE, Barcelli T, Barta S, Bendrick J, Bertagnolli D, Bielstein C, Bishwakarma P, Bowlus J, Boyer G, Brouner K, Casian B, Casper T, Chakka AB, Chakrabarty R, Chance RK, Chavan S, Clark M, Colbert K, Collman F, Daniel S, Departee M, DiValentin P, Donadio N, Dotson N, Egdorf T, Fliss T, Gabitto M, Garcia J, Gary A, Gasperini M, Gloe J, Goldy J, Gore BB, Graybuck L, Greisman N, Haeseleer F, Halterman C, Haradon Z, Hastings SD, Helback O, Ho W, Hockemeyer D, Huang C, Huff S, Hunker A, Johansen N, Jones D, Juneau Z, Kalmbach B, Kannan M, Khem S, Kussick E, Kutsal R, Larsen R, Lee C, Lee AY, Leibly M, Lenz GH, Li S, Liang E, Lusk N, Madigan Z, Malloy J, Malone J, McCue R, Melchor J, Mollenkopf T, Moosman S, Morin E, Newman D, Ng L, Ngo K, Omstead V, Otto S, Oyama A, Pena N, Pham T, Phillips E, Pom CA, Potekhina L, Ransford S, Ray PL, Rette D, Reynoldson C, Rimorin C, Rocha D, Ruiz A, Sanchez REA, Sawyer L, Sedeno-Cortes A, Sevigny JP, Shapovalova N, Shepard N, Shulga L, Sigler AR, Siverts L, Soliman S, Somasundaram S, Staats B, Stewart K, Szelenyi E, Tieu M, Trader C, Tran A, van Velthoven CTJ, Walker M, Wang Y, Weed N, Wirthlin M, Wood T, Wynalda B, Yao Z, Zhou T, Ariza J, Dee N, Reding M, Ronellenfitch K, Mufti S, Sunkin SM, Smith KA, Esposito L, Waters J, Thyagarajan B, Yao S, Lein ES, Zeng H, Levi BP, Ngai J, Ting JT, Tasic B. Cell. 2025 May 16:S0092-8674(25)00513-6. doi: 10.1016/j.cell.2025.05.002. PubMed 40403729.
Backbone
  Vector backbone: pAAV2
  Vector type: AAV
Growth in bacteria
  Bacterial resistance: Ampicillin, 100 μg/mL
  Growth temperature: 37°C
  Growth strain: NEB Stable
  Copy number: High Copy
Gene/Insert
  Gene/Insert name: SYFP2
  Species: Synthetic
  Promoter: minBG
  Cloning method: Gibson Cloning
Terms and licenses: Academic/Nonprofit Terms; Industry Terms: Not Available to Industry
How to cite: AiP13031 - pAAV-AiE0464m_3xC1-minBG-SYFP2-WPRE3-BGHpA (Alias: CN3031) was a gift from Allen Institute for Brain Science & Jonathan Ting (Addgene plasmid # 230450 ; http://n2t.net/addgene:230450 ; RRID:Addgene_230450)
