[The description below was written by a language model from this plasmid's Addgene catalogue record and pLannotate feature annotations shown in this document.]
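Description:
AiP13031 - pAAV-AiE0464m_3xC1-minBG-SYFP2-WPRE3-BGHpA (alias CN3031) is a 4,907 nt AAV transfer plasmid built on a pAAV2 backbone and intended for packaging a recombinant adeno-associated virus genome for delivery to brain tissue. In bacteria it is maintained through a high-copy ColE1/pUC-type origin and selected with ampicillin via the β-lactamase gene and its own promoter. An f1 phage origin and small remnants of the pBR322 bom and rop regions are also present in the backbone. The record lists a recombination-deficient growth strain, which is a common choice for keeping the repeat-rich ITRs intact.

The payload sits between AAV2 inverted terminal repeats, which supply the cis signals for genome replication and encapsidation. The annotation detects a full ITR downstream of the cassette and only short fragments of the upstream one. The cassette pairs the enhancer AiE0464m_3xC1 with the minBG minimal promoter to drive SYFP2, a rapidly maturing monomeric yellow fluorescent protein derived from Aequorea victoria. A minimal promoter is expected to give little expression by itself, so expression depends largely on the activity of the adjacent enhancer. Neither the enhancer nor the promoter is called in the feature table, but they presumably lie in the unannotated stretch between the upstream ITR fragments and the SYFP2 coding sequence. Downstream, two WPRE fragments correspond to the shortened WPRE3 element, which enhances transcript stability and expression, followed by the bovine growth hormone polyadenylation signal.

The construct serves as a fluorescent reporter vector for enhancer-driven AAV expression in specific populations of brain cells, as part of a toolkit for genetic access to cortical cell types. The record does not state which cell population this enhancer targets.
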