Features (pLannotate 1.2.2; 14 found; start..end, strand, type, name):
     12..39      +  repeat_region  AAV2 ITR (fragment): inverted terminal repeat of adeno-associated virus serotype 2 inverted
     68..95      +  repeat_region  AAV2 ITR (fragment): inverted terminal repeat of adeno-associated virus serotype 2 inverted
    925..1641    +  CDS            SYFP2: SYFP2 is a basic (constitutively fluorescent) yellow fluorescent protein published in 2006, derived from Aequorea victoria. It is reported to be a very rapidly-maturing monomer with moderate acid sensitivity.
   1681..1838    +  misc_feature   WPRE (fragment): woodchuck hepatitis virus posttranscriptional regulatory element
   1844..1924    +  misc_feature   WPRE (fragment): woodchuck hepatitis virus posttranscriptional regulatory element
   1941..2052    +  polyA_signal   bGH poly(A) signal: bovine growth hormone polyadenylation signal
   2170..2310    +  repeat_region  AAV2 ITR: inverted terminal repeat of adeno-associated virus serotype 2 inverted
   2315..2366    -  misc_feature   bom (fragment): basis of mobility region from pBR322
   2385..2840    +  rep_origin     f1 ori (sequence partly withheld): f1 bacteriophage origin of replication; arrow indicates direction of (+) strand synthesis
   2841..2890    -  misc_feature   bom (fragment): basis of mobility region from pBR322
   2992..3027    -  CDS            rop (fragment): Rop protein, which maintains plasmids at low copy number; rop
   3122..3226    +  promoter       AmpR promoter: bla
   3227..4087    +  CDS            AmpR: β-lactamase; bla; confers resistance to ampicillin, carbenicillin, and related antibiotics
   4258..4846    +  rep_origin     ori: high-copy-number ColE1/pMB1/pBR322/pUC origin of replication
>Addgene plasmid #230450 | AiP13031 - pAAV-AiE0464m_3xC1-minBG-SYFP2-WPRE3-BGHpA (Alias: CN3031) | addgene full sequence | sequence record 470831 | Addgene NGS Result
CCTGCAGGCAGCTGCGCGCTCGCTCGCTCACTGAGGCCGCCCGGGCGTCGGGCGACCTTTGGTCGCCCGG
CCTCAGTGAGCGAGCGAGCGCGCAGAGAGGGAGTGGCCAACTCCATCACTAGGGGTTCCTGCGGCCGCAC
GCGTATAACTCTATTTCACAACAGTATACTAGAATTTTATGCTAAAATCTTTCTGTGACTTTGTGTTCAC
TGATCAACAATTCCTCTTTTATGATAGCCTATGCTGTCTACCATCTATTCCAAACTTTTATGAGATCAGT
AATTTTAGATTATGAATGAGTTTGATCATATAGTACATACTTTTGTGTCTGCTATTGCATTTACATAGTG
ACATAGGCTTACAGGATATTGATAACTCTATTTCACAACAGTATACTAGAATTTTATGCTAAAATCTTTC
TGTGACTTTGTGTTCACTGATCAACAATTCCTCTTTTATGATAGCCTATGCTGTCTACCATCTATTCCAA
ACTTTTATGAGATCAGTAATTTTAGATTATGAATGAGTTTGATCATATAGTACATACTTTTGTGTCTGCT
ATTGCATTTACATAGTGACATAGGCTTACAGGATATTGATAACTCTATTTCACAACAGTATACTAGAATT
TTATGCTAAAATCTTTCTGTGACTTTGTGTTCACTGATCAACAATTCCTCTTTTATGATAGCCTATGCTG
TCTACCATCTATTCCAAACTTTTATGAGATCAGTAATTTTAGATTATGAATGAGTTTGATCATATAGTAC
ATACTTTTGTGTCTGCTATTGCATTTACATAGTGACATAGGCTTACAGGATATTGGAGCTCGGGCTGGGC
ATAAAAGTCAGGGCAGAGCCATCTATTGCTTACATTTGCTTCTGGGATCCAGATCTTTCGAAGCTAGCGC
TACCGGTCGCCACCATGGTGAGCAAGGGCGAGGAGCTGTTCACCGGGGTGGTGCCCATCCTGGTCGAGCT
GGACGGCGACGTAAACGGCCACAAGTTCAGCGTGTCCGGCGAGGGCGAGGGCGATGCCACCTACGGCAAG
CTGACCCTGAAGCTGATCTGCACCACCGGCAAGCTGCCCGTGCCCTGGCCCACCCTCGTGACCACCCTGG
GCTACGGCGTGCAGTGCTTCGCCCGCTACCCCGACCACATGAAGCAGCACGACTTCTTCAAGTCCGCCAT
GCCCGAAGGCTACGTCCAGGAGCGCACCATCTTCTTCAAGGACGACGGCAACTACAAGACCCGCGCCGAG
GTGAAGTTCGAGGGCGACACCCTGGTGAACCGCATCGAGCTGAAGGGCATCGACTTCAAGGAGGACGGCA
ACATCCTGGGGCACAAGCTGGAGTACAACTACAACAGCCACAACGTCTATATCACCGCCGACAAGCAGAA
GAACGGCATCAAGGCCAACTTCAAGATCCGCCACAACATCGAGGACGGCGGCGTGCAGCTCGCCGACCAC
TACCAGCAGAACACCCCCATCGGCGACGGCCCCGTGCTGCTGCCCGACAACCACTACCTGAGCTACCAGT
CCAAGCTGAGCAAAGACCCCAACGAGAAGCGCGATCACATGGTCCTGCTGGAGTTCGTGACCGCCGCCGG
GATCACTCTCGGCATGGACGAGCTGTACAAGTAAGTCGACGGCGCGCCGCGGCCGCGAATTCGATATCAT
AATCAACCTCTGGATTACAAAATTTGTGAAAGATTGACTGGTATTCTTAACTATGTTGCTCCTTTTACGC
TATGTGGATACGCTGCTTTAATGCCTTTGTATCATGCTATTGCTTCCCGTATGGCTTTCATTTTCTCCTC
CTTGTATAAATCCTGGTTAGTTCTTGCCACGGCGGAACTCATCGCCGCCTGCCTTGCCCGCTGCTGGACA
GGGGCTCGGCTGTTGGGCACTGACAATTCCGTGGCTCGAGAGATCTTCGACTGTGCCTTCTAGTTGCCAG
CCATCTGTTGTTTGCCCCTCCCCCGTGCCTTCCTTGACCCTGGAAGGTGCCACTCCCACTGTCCTTTCCT
AATAAAATGAGGAAATTGCATCGCATTGTCTGAGTAGGTGTCATTCTATTCTGGGGGGTGGGGTGGGGCA
GGACAGCAAGGGGGAGGATTGGGAAGACAATAGCAGGCATGAGATCTCACGTGCGGACCGAGCGGCCGCA
GGAACCCCTAGTGATGGAGTTGGCCACTCCCTCTCTGCGCGCTCGCTCGCTCACTGAGGCCGGGCGACCA
AAGGTCGCCCGACGCCCGGGCTTTGCCCGGGCGGCCTCAGTGAGCGAGCGAGCGCGCAGCTGCCTGCAGG
GGCGCCTGATGCGGTATTTTCTCCTTACGCATCTGTGCGGTATTTCACACCGCATA
[95 nt withheld, positions 2367-2461]
T
[46 nt withheld, positions 2463-2508]
C
[141 nt withheld, positions 2510-2650]
CCTTTGACGTTGGAGTCCACGTTCTTT
[37 nt withheld, positions 2678-2714]
ACTCTATCTCGGGCTATTCTTTTGATTTATAAGGGATTTTGCCGATTTCGGTCTATTGGTTAAAAAATGA
GCTGATTTAACAAAAATTTAACGCGAATTTTAACAAAATATTAACGTTTACAATTTTATGGTGCACTCTC
AGTACAATCTGCTCTGATGCCGCATAGTTAAGCCAGCCCCGACACCCGCCAACACCCGCTGACGCGCCCT
GACGGGCTTGTCTGCTCCCGGCATCCGCTTACAGACAAGCTGTGACCGTCTCCGGGAGCTGCATGTGTCA
GAGGTTTTCACCGTCATCACCGAAACGCGCGAGACGAAAGGGCCTCGTGATACGCCTATTTTTATAGGTT
AATGTCATGATAATAATGGTTTCTTAGACGTCAGGTGGCACTTTTCGGGGAAATGTGCGCGGAACCCCTA
TTTGTTTATTTTTCTAAATACATTCAAATATGTATCCGCTCATGAGACAATAACCCTGATAAATGCTTCA
ATAATATTGAAAAAGGAAGAGTATGAGTATTCAACATTTCCGTGTCGCCCTTATTCCCTTTTTTGCGGCA
TTTTGCCTTCCTGTTTTTGCTCACCCAGAAACGCTGGTGAAAGTAAAAGATGCTGAAGATCAGTTGGGTG
CACGAGTGGGTTACATCGAACTGGATCTCAACAGCGGTAAGATCCTTGAGAGTTTTCGCCCCGAAGAACG
TTTTCCAATGATGAGCACTTTTAAAGTTCTGCTATGTGGCGCGGTATTATCCCGTATTGACGCCGGGCAA
GAGCAACTCGGTCGCCGCATACACTATTCTCAGAATGACTTGGTTGAGTACTCACCAGTCACAGAAAAGC
ATCTTACGGATGGCATGACAGTAAGAGAATTATGCAGTGCTGCCATAACCATGAGTGATAACACTGCGGC
CAACTTACTTCTGACAACGATCGGAGGACCGAAGGAGCTAACCGCTTTTTTGCACAACATGGGGGATCAT
GTAACTCGCCTTGATCGTTGGGAACCGGAGCTGAATGAAGCCATACCAAACGACGAGCGTGACACCACGA
TGCCTGTAGCAATGGCAACAACGTTGCGCAAACTATTAACTGGCGAACTACTTACTCTAGCTTCCCGGCA
ACAATTAATAGACTGGATGGAGGCGGATAAAGTTGCAGGACCACTTCTGCGCTCGGCCCTTCCGGCTGGC
TGGTTTATTGCTGATAAATCTGGAGCCGGTGAGCGTGGGTCTCGCGGTATCATTGCAGCACTGGGGCCAG
ATGGTAAGCCCTCCCGTATCGTAGTTATCTACACGACGGGGAGTCAGGCAACTATGGATGAACGAAATAG
ACAGATCGCTGAGATAGGTGCCTCACTGATTAAGCATTGGTAACTGTCAGACCAAGTTTACTCATATATA
CTTTAGATTGATTTAAAACTTCATTTTTAATTTAAAAGGATCTAGGTGAAGATCCTTTTTGATAATCTCA
TGACCAAAATCCCTTAACGTGAGTTTTCGTTCCACTGAGCGTCAGACCCCGTAGAAAAGATCAAAGGATC
TTCTTGAGATCCTTTTTTTCTGCGCGTAATCTGCTGCTTGCAAACAAAAAAACCACCGCTACCAGCGGTG
GTTTGTTTGCCGGATCAAGAGCTACCAACTCTTTTTCCGAAGGTAACTGGCTTCAGCAGAGCGCAGATAC
CAAATACTGTTCTTCTAGTGTAGCCGTAGTTAGGCCACCACTTCAAGAACTCTGTAGCACCGCCTACATA
CCTCGCTCTGCTAATCCTGTTACCAGTGGCTGCTGCCAGTGGCGATAAGTCGTGTCTTACCGGGTTGGAC
TCAAGACGATAGTTACCGGATAAGGCGCAGCGGTCGGGCTGAACGGGGGGTTCGTGCACACAGCCCAGCT
TGGAGCGAACGACCTACACCGAACTGAGATACCTACAGCGTGAGCTATGAGAAAGCGCCACGCTTCCCGA
AGGGAGAAAGGCGGACAGGTATCCGGTAAGCGGCAGGGTCGGAACAGGAGAGCGCACGAGGGAGCTTCCA
GGGGGAAACGCCTGGTATCTTTATAGTCCTGTCGGGTTTCGCCACCTCTGACTTGAGCGTCGATTTTTGT
GATGCTCGTCAGGGGGGCGGAGCCTATGGAAAAACGCCAGCAACGCGGCCTTTTTACGGTTCCTGGCCTT
TTGCTGGCCTTTTGCTCACATGT
